Addgene plasmid #216055: AA428
Purpose: Fragmid fragment: (C' terminus) NpNLS; 3xHA; c-mycNLS; c-mycNLS
Depositing lab: John Doench. Depositing organization: Broad Institute. Publication: Modular vector assembly enables rapid assessment of emerging CRISPR technologies. McGee AV, Liu YV, Griffith AL, Szegletes ZM, Wen B, Kraus C, Miller NW, Steger RJ, Escude Velasco B, Bosch JA, Zirin JD, Viswanatha R, Sontheimer EJ, Goodale A, Greene MA, Green TM, Doench JG. Cell Genom. 2024 Mar 13;4(3):100519. doi: 10.1016/j.xgen.2024.100519. PubMed 38484704.
Backbone
  Vector backbone: pUC57-Kan
  Vector type: Fragment
Growth in bacteria
  Bacterial resistance: Kanamycin, 50 μg/mL
  Growth temperature: 37°C
  Growth strain: DH5alpha
  Copy number: Unknown
Gene/Insert
  Gene/Insert name: NpNLS_v1.1; 3xHA_v1.1; c-mycNLS_v1.2; c-mycNLS_v1.3
  Species: Other
  Cloning method: Unknown
Resource information
  A portion of this plasmid was derived from a plasmid made by: Genscript ID: U4059IC070-3
Terms and licenses: Academic/Nonprofit Terms; Industry Terms: Not Available to Industry
Depositor comments: Please visit https://www.biorxiv.org/content/10.1101/2023.10.25.564061v1 for bioRxiv preprint.
How to cite: AA428 was a gift from John Doench (Addgene plasmid # 216055 ; http://n2t.net/addgene:216055 ; RRID:Addgene_216055)
