[The description below was written by a language model from this plasmid's Addgene catalogue record and pLannotate feature annotations shown in this document.]
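Description:
AA428 is a small (about 2.8 kb) fragment-donor plasmid from the Fragmid modular vector assembly toolkit, built on the pUC57-Kan cloning backbone. It is not an expression vector in its own right. It stores a short, synthesised coding module that is meant to be combined with other Fragmid fragments into a complete destination vector. It is propagated in E. coli from a high-copy ColE1/pUC-type origin and selected with kanamycin through the aph(3')-Ia KanR gene. The remaining annotated elements are ordinary backbone remnants: partial lacZα, the lac promoter, operator and CAP site, and fragments of lacI, rop and the bom region. The lac promoter and lacZα fragment flank the insert in the usual pUC multiple-cloning-site arrangement.

The payload is a C-terminal appendage module made of a bipartite nucleoplasmin nuclear localization signal, three tandem HA epitope tags and two c-Myc nuclear localization signals, each listed as a specific sequence version. The automated feature table detects the nucleoplasmin NLS and the 3xHA tag on the forward strand. It does not annotate the two c-Myc NLS copies, which are named only in the catalogue entry. Fused in frame to the C-terminus of an upstream protein module, this cassette would promote nuclear import and allow detection or immunoprecipitation with anti-HA antibodies. The associated toolkit was developed for rapid assembly and testing of CRISPR technologies, so the natural partners are Cas or effector protein fragments, although the record names no specific partner. No eukaryotic promoter or terminator is annotated, and the record does not describe the sites or enzymes used for assembly.
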