Features (pLannotate 1.2.2; 11 found; start..end, strand, type, name):
    137..236     +  misc_feature   bom (fragment): basis of mobility region from pBR322
    242..399     -  CDS            lacZα (fragment): LacZα fragment of β-galactosidase; lacZ fragment
    444..491     +  CDS            nucleoplasmin NLS: bipartite nuclear localization signal from nucleoplasmin
    498..578     +  CDS            3xHA: three tandem HA epitope tags
    746..762     -  protein_bind   lac operator: The lac repressor binds to the lac operator to inhibit transcription in E. coli. This inhibition can be relieved by adding lactose or isopropyl-β-D-thiogalactopyranoside (IPTG). lac repressor encoded by lacI
    770..800     -  promoter       lac promoter: promoter for the E. coli lac operon
    815..836     -  protein_bind   CAP binding site: CAP binding activates transcription in the presence of cAMP. E. coli catabolite activator protein
    849..941     -  CDS            lacI (fragment): lac repressor; lacI; The lac repressor binds to the lac operator to inhibit transcription in E. coli. This inhibition can be relieved by adding lactose or isopropyl-β-D-thiogalactopyranoside (IPTG).
   1124..1712    -  rep_origin     ori: high-copy-number ColE1/pMB1/pBR322/pUC origin of replication
   1890..2699    -  CDS            KanR: aminoglycoside phosphotransferase; aph(3')-Ia; confers resistance to kanamycin in bacteria or G418 (Geneticin®) in eukaryotes
   2806..35      +  CDS            rop (fragment) (across the origin): Rop protein, which maintains plasmids at low copy number; rop
>Addgene plasmid #216055 | AA428 | addgene full sequence | sequence record 431407 | Addgene NGS Result
TCGCGCGTTTCGGTGATGACGGTGAAAACCTCTGACACATGCAGCTCCCGGAGACGGTCACAGCTTGTCT
GTAAGCGGATGCCGGGAGCAGACAAGCCCGTCAGGGCGCGTCAGCGGGTGTTGGCGGGTGTCGGGGCTGG
CTTAACTATGCGGCATCAGAGCAGATTGTACTGAGAGTGCACCATATGCGGTGTGAAATACCGCACAGAT
GCGTAAGGAGAAAATACCGCATCAGGCGCCATTCGCCATTCAGGCTGCGCAACTGTTGGGAAGGGCGATC
GGTGCGGGCCTCTTCGCTATTACGCCAGCTGGCGAAAGGGGGATGTGCTGCAAGGCGATTAAGTTGGGTA
ACGCCAGGGTTTTCCCAGTCACGACGTTGTAAAACGACGGCCAGAGAATTCGAGCTCGGTACCTCGCGAA
TACATCTAGATGAAGACGGGTCCAAAAGGCCGGCGGCCACGAAAAAGGCCGGCCAGGCAAAAAAGAAAAA
GGGTAGCTACCCATACGATGTTCCAGATTACGCTTATCCCTACGACGTGCCTGATTATGCATACCCATAT
GATGTCCCCGACTATGCCCCGGCAGCTAAGAGGGTGAAACTGGATGGCGGTAGCGGCGGAGGCCCCGCCG
CCAAGCGCGTGAAGCTGGACGGAAGCACGTCTTCATCGGATCCCGGGCCCGTCGACTGCAGAGGCCTGCA
TGCAAGCTTGGTGTAATCATGGTCATAGCTGTTTCCTGTGTGAAATTGTTATCCGCTCACAATTCCACAC
AACATACGAGCCGGAAGCATAAAGTGTAAAGCCTGGGGTGCCTAATGAGTGAGCTAACTCACATTAATTG
CGTTGCGCTCACTGCCCGCTTTCCAGTCGGGAAACCTGTCGTGCCAGCTGCATTAATGAATCGGCCAACG
CGCGGGGAGAGGCGGTTTGCGTATTGGGCGCTCTTCCGCTTCCTCGCTCACTGACTCGCTGCGCTCGGTC
GTTCGGCTGCGGCGAGCGGTATCAGCTCACTCAAAGGCGGTAATACGGTTATCCACAGAATCAGGGGATA
ACGCAGGAAAGAACATGTGAGCAAAAGGCCAGCAAAAGGCCAGGAACCGTAAAAAGGCCGCGTTGCTGGC
GTTTTTCCATAGGCTCCGCCCCCCTGACGAGCATCACAAAAATCGACGCTCAAGTCAGAGGTGGCGAAAC
CCGACAGGACTATAAAGATACCAGGCGTTTCCCCCTGGAAGCTCCCTCGTGCGCTCTCCTGTTCCGACCC
TGCCGCTTACCGGATACCTGTCCGCCTTTCTCCCTTCGGGAAGCGTGGCGCTTTCTCATAGCTCACGCTG
TAGGTATCTCAGTTCGGTGTAGGTCGTTCGCTCCAAGCTGGGCTGTGTGCACGAACCCCCCGTTCAGCCC
GACCGCTGCGCCTTATCCGGTAACTATCGTCTTGAGTCCAACCCGGTAAGACACGACTTATCGCCACTGG
CAGCAGCCACTGGTAACAGGATTAGCAGAGCGAGGTATGTAGGCGGTGCTACAGAGTTCTTGAAGTGGTG
GCCTAACTACGGCTACACTAGAAGAACAGTATTTGGTATCTGCGCTCTGCTGAAGCCAGTTACCTTCGGA
AAAAGAGTTGGTAGCTCTTGATCCGGCAAACAAACCACCGCTGGTAGCGGTGGTTTTTTTGTTTGCAAGC
AGCAGATTACGCGCAGAAAAAAAGGATCTCAAGAAGATCCTTTGATCTTTTCTACGGGGTCTGACGCTCA
GTGGAACGAAAACTCACGTTAAGGGATTTTGGTCATGAGATTATCAAAAAGGATCTTCACCTAGATCCTT
TTAAATTAAAAATGAAGTTTTAAATCAAGCCCAATCTGAATAATGTTACAACCAATTAACCAATTCTGAT
TAGAAAAACTCATCGAGCATCAAATGAAACTGCAATTTATTCATATCAGGATTATCAATACCATATTTTT
GAAAAAGCCGTTTCTGTAATGAAGGAGAAAACTCACCGAGGCAGTTCCATAGGATGGCAAGATCCTGGTA
TCGGTCTGCGATTCCGACTCGTCCAACATCAATACAACCTATTAATTTCCCCTCGTCAAAAATAAGGTTA
TCAAGTGAGAAATCACCATGAGTGACGACTGAATCCGGTGAGAATGGCAAAAGTTTATGCATTTCTTTCC
AGACTTGTTCAACAGGCCAGCCATTACGCTCGTCATCAAAATCACTCGCATCAACCAAACCGTTATTCAT
TCGTGATTGCGCCTGAGCGAGACGAAATACGCGATCGCTGTTAAAAGGACAATTACAAACAGGAATCGAA
TGCAACCGGCGCAGGAACACTGCCAGCGCATCAACAATATTTTCACCTGAATCAGGATATTCTTCTAATA
CCTGGAATGCTGTTTTTCCGGGGATCGCAGTGGTGAGTAACCATGCATCATCAGGAGTACGGATAAAATG
CTTGATGGTCGGAAGAGGCATAAATTCCGTCAGCCAGTTTAGTCTGACCATCTCATCTGTAACATCATTG
GCAACGCTACCTTTGCCATGTTTCAGAAACAACTCTGGCGCATCGGGCTTCCCATACAAGCGATAGATTG
TCGCACCTGATTGCCCGACATTATCGCGAGCCCATTTATACCCATATAAATCAGCATCCATGTTGGAATT
TAATCGCGGCCTCGACGTTTCCCGTTGAATATGGCTCATAACACCCCTTGTATTACTGTTTATGTAAGCA
GACAGTTTTATTGTTCATGATGATATATTTTTATCTTGTGCAATGTAACATCAGAGATTTTGAGACACGG
GCCAGAGCTGCA
